Addgene plasmid #65192: pYTK085
Purpose: Encodes SpecR-ColE1 as a Type 8 part to be used in the Dueber YTK system
Depositing lab: John Dueber. Depositing organization: University of California, Berkeley. Publication: A Highly Characterized Yeast Toolkit for Modular, Multipart Assembly. Lee ME, DeLoache WC, Cervantes B, Dueber JE. ACS Synth Biol. 2015 Apr 14. 10.1021/sb500366v PubMed 25871405.
Backbone
  Vector backbone: self-made
  Vector type: Bacterial Expression
Growth in bacteria
  Bacterial resistance: Spectinomycin, 50 μg/mL
  Growth temperature: 37°C
  Growth strain: DH10B
  Copy number: High Copy
Gene/Insert
  Gene/Insert name: SpecR-ColE1
  Species: Synthetic
  Cloning method: Restriction Enzyme; 5′ cloning site BsmBI (destroyed during cloning); 3′ cloning site BsmBI (destroyed during cloning)
Terms and licenses: Academic/Nonprofit Terms; Industry Terms: Not Available to Industry
Depositor comments: Type 7 and 8 parts are Yeast propagation machinery in the Dueber YTK. For more information, please visit the supplemental information in PMID:25871405.
How to cite: pYTK085 was a gift from John Dueber (Addgene plasmid # 65192 ; http://n2t.net/addgene:65192 ; RRID:Addgene_65192)
