[The description below was written by a language model from this plasmid's Addgene catalogue record and pLannotate feature annotations shown in this document.]
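Description:
pYTK085 is a small (about 2.8 kb), high-copy bacterial plasmid from a modular yeast toolkit (YTK) for hierarchical, multipart Golden Gate-style assembly. It supplies the "Type 8" part, a synthetic SpecR-ColE1 module that provides the E. coli maintenance functions for plasmids built with the system. The backbone is listed as self-made. The part was installed using BsmBI sites that were destroyed during cloning. The depositor's comment groups Type 7 and 8 parts as yeast propagation machinery, but the features annotated here are all bacterial, and no yeast origin or yeast marker appears in the table.

The feature table shows an aadA coding sequence, an aminoglycoside adenylyltransferase conferring spectinomycin and streptomycin resistance. Next to it are a short gentamicin acetyltransferase fragment and a fragment of the class 1 integron Pc promoter. These are probably remnants of the integron context from which the resistance cassette was derived, and the Pc region plausibly drives aadA. Replication relies on a ColE1/pMB1-type high-copy origin, which agrees with the catalogue's selection and copy number fields.

The rest of the plasmid is a bacterial mRFP1 expression unit. It consists of a partial PLtetO-1 promoter, the red fluorescent protein coding sequence, and tandem rrnB T1 and T7Te terminators. The record does not state the role of this cassette. In toolkits of this kind, such a reporter usually serves as a visual dropout marker that is replaced by the assembled parts, so correct clones can be told apart from red parental colonies. The plasmid is typically used where a spectinomycin-selectable E. coli backbone is needed in YTK assemblies.
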