Features (pLannotate 1.2.2; 8 found; start..end, strand, type, name):
     25..813     -  CDS            aadA: S3AD_ECOLX - Experimental evidence at protein level: Swiss-Prot protein existence level 1. Mediates bacterial resistance to the antibiotics streptomycin and spectinomycin. From Escherichia coli.
    820..876     -  CDS            GmR (fragment): gentamycin acetyltransferase; aacC1; confers resistance to gentamycin
   1052..1075    -  promoter       Pc promoter (fragment): intI1 (promoter lies within the coding sequence); class 1 integron promoter
   1243..1831    +  rep_origin     ori: high-copy-number ColE1/pMB1/pBR322/pUC origin of replication
   1952..2005    +  promoter       PLtetO-1 promoter (fragment): modified phage lambda PL promoter with tet operator sites (Lutz and Bujard, 1997)
   2031..2705    +  CDS            mRFP1: mRFP1 is a basic (constitutively fluorescent) red fluorescent protein published in 2002, derived from Discosoma sp.. It is reported to be a somewhat slowly-maturing monomer with low acid sensitivity.
   2726..2797    +  terminator     rrnB T1 terminator: transcription terminator T1 from the E. coli rrnB gene
   2813..2840    +  terminator     T7Te terminator: phage T7 early transcription terminator
>Addgene plasmid #65192 | pYTK085 | depositor full sequence | sequence record 110245 | Full Sequence
TCGGTCTCACCGAGCGGCCGCTTATTTGCCGACTACCTTGGTGATCTCGCCTTTCACGTAGTGGACAAAT
TCTTCCAACTGATCTGCGCGCGAGGCCAAGCGATCTTCTTCTTGTCCAAGATAAGCCTGTCTAGCTTCAA
GTATGACGGGCTGATACTGGGCCGGCAGGCGCTCCATTGCCCAGTCGGCAGCGACATCCTTCGGCGCGAT
TTTGCCGGTTACTGCGCTGTACCAAATGCGGGACAACGTAAGCACTACATTTCGCTCATCGCCAGCCCAG
TCGGGCGGCGAGTTCCATAGCGTTAAGGTTTCATTTAGCGCCTCAAATAGATCCTGTTCAGGAACCGGAT
CAAAGAGTTCCTCCGCCGCTGGACCTACCAAGGCAACGCTATGTTCTCTTGCTTTTGTCAGCAAGATAGC
CAGATCAATGTCGATCGTGGCTGGCTCGAAGATACCCGCAAGAATGTCATTGCGCTGCCATTCTCCAAAT
TGCAGTTCGCGCTTAGCTGGATAACGCCACGGAATGATGTCGTCGTGCACAACAATGGTGACTTCTACAG
CGCGGAGAATCTCGCTCTCTCCAGGGGAAGCCGAAGTTTCCAAAAGGTCGTTGATCAAAGCTCGCCGCGT
TGTTTCATCAAGCCTTACGGTCACCGTAACCAGCAAATCAATATCACTGTGTGGCTTCAGGCCGCCATCC
ACTGCGGAGCCGTACAAATGTACGGCCAGCAACGTCGGTTCGAGATGGCGCTCGATGACGCCAACTACCT
CTGATAGTTGAGTCGATACTTCGGCGATCACCGCTTCCCTCATAATGTTTAACTTTGTTTTAGGGCGACT
GCCCTGCTGCGTAACATCGTTGCTGCTCCATAACATCAAACATCGACCCACGGCGTAACGCGCTTGCTGC
TTGGATGCCCGAGGCATAGACTGTACCCCAAAAAAACAGTCATAACAAGCCATGAAAACCGCCACTGCGC
CGTTACCACCGCTGCGTTCGGTCAAGGTTCTGGACCAGTTGCGTGAGCGCATACGCTACTTGCATTACAG
CTTACGAACCGAACAGGCTTATGTCCACTGGGTTCGTGCCTTCATCCGTTTCCACGGTGTGCGTCACCCG
GCAACCTTGGGTAGCAGCGAAGTCGAGGCATTTCTGTCCTGGCTGGTCATGACCAAAATCCCTTAACGTG
AGTTTTCGTTCCACTGAGCGTCAGACCCCGTAGAAAAGATCAAAGGATCTTCTTGAGATCCTTTTTTTCT
GCGCGTAATCTGCTGCTTGCAAACAAAAAAACCACCGCTACCAGCGGTGGTTTGTTTGCCGGATCAAGAG
CTACCAACTCTTTTTCCGAAGGTAACTGGCTTCAGCAGAGCGCAGATACCAAATACTGTTCTTCTAGTGT
AGCCGTAGTTAGGCCACCACTTCAAGAACTCTGTAGCACCGCCTACATACCTCGCTCTGCTAATCCTGTT
ACCAGTGGCTGCTGCCAGTGGCGATAAGTCGTGTCTTACCGGGTTGGACTCAAGACGATAGTTACCGGAT
AAGGCGCAGCGGTCGGGCTGAACGGGGGGTTCGTGCACACAGCCCAGCTTGGAGCGAACGACCTACACCG
AACTGAGATACCTACAGCGTGAGCTATGAGAAAGCGCCACGCTTCCCGAAGGGAGAAAGGCGGACAGGTA
TCCGGTAAGCGGCAGGGTCGGAACAGGAGAGCGCACGAGGGAGCTTCCAGGGGGAAACGCCTGGTATCTT
TATAGTCCTGTCGGGTTTCGCCACCTCTGACTTGAGCGTCGATTTTTGTGATGCTCGTCAGGGGGGCGGA
GCCTATGGAAAAACGCCAGCAACGCGGCCTTTTTACGGTTCCTGGCCTTTTGCTGGCCTTTTGCTCACAT
GTTCTTTCCTGCGTTATCCCCTGATTCTGTGGATAACCGTGCGGCCGCCCCTTGAGACCAGTCCCTATCA
GTGATAGAGATTGACATCCCTATCAGTGATAGAGATACTGAGCACGGATCTGAAAGAGGAGAAAGGATCT
ATGGCGAGTAGCGAAGACGTTATCAAAGAGTTCATGCGTTTCAAAGTTCGTATGGAAGGTTCCGTTAACG
GTCACGAGTTCGAAATCGAAGGTGAAGGTGAAGGTCGTCCGTACGAAGGTACTCAGACCGCTAAACTGAA
AGTTACCAAAGGTGGTCCGCTGCCGTTCGCTTGGGACATCCTGTCCCCGCAGTTCCAGTACGGTTCCAAA
GCTTACGTTAAACACCCGGCTGACATCCCGGACTACCTGAAACTGTCCTTCCCGGAAGGTTTCAAATGGG
AACGTGTTATGAACTTCGAAGACGGTGGTGTTGTTACCGTTACCCAGGACTCCTCCCTGCAAGACGGTGA
GTTCATCTACAAAGTTAAACTGCGTGGTACTAACTTCCCGTCCGACGGTCCGGTTATGCAGAAAAAAACC
ATGGGTTGGGAAGCTTCCACCGAACGTATGTACCCGGAAGACGGTGCTCTGAAAGGTGAAATCAAAATGC
GTCTGAAACTGAAAGACGGTGGTCACTACGACGCTGAAGTTAAAACCACCTACATGGCTAAAAAACCGGT
TCAGCTGCCGGGTGCTTACAAAACCGACATCAAACTGGACATCACCTCCCACAACGAAGACTACACCATC
GTTGAACAGTACGAACGTGCTGAAGGTCGTCACTCCACCGGTGCTTAATAAGGATCTCCAGGCATCAAAT
AAAACGAAAGGCTCAGTCGAAAGACTGGGCCTTTCGTTTTATCTGTTGTTTGTCGGTGAACGCTCTCTAC
TAGAGTCACACTGGCTCACCTTCGGGTGGGCCTTTCTGCGTTTATAAG
