>Addgene plasmid #65192 | pYTK085 | addgene partial sequence | sequence record 112764 | Spect-F 5'-cagcccgtcatacttgaagc-3'
GCCTCGCGCGCAGATCAGTTGGAAGAATTTGTCCACTACGTGAAAGGCGAGATCACCAAGGTAGTCGGCA
AATAAGCGGCCGCTCGGTGAGACCGACTTATAAACGCAGAAAGGCCCACCCGAAGGTGAGCCAGTGTGAC
TCTAGTAGAGAGCGTTCACCGACAAACAACAGATAAAACGAAAGGCCCAGTCTTTCGACTGAGCCTTTCG
TTTTATTTGATGCCTGGAGATCCTTATTAAGCACCGGTGGAGTGACGACCTTCAGCACGTTCGTACTGTT
CAACGATGGTGTAGTCTTCGTTGTGGGAGGTGATGTCCAGTTTGATGTCGGTTTTGTAAGCACCCGGCAG
CTGAACCGGTTTTTTAGCCATGTAGGTGGTTTTAACTTCAGCGTCGTAGTGACCACCGTCTTTCAGTTTC
AGACGCATTTTGATTTCACCTTTCAGAGCACCGTCTTCCGGGTACATACGTTCGGTGGAAGCTTCCCAAC
CCATGGTTTTTTTCTGCATAACCGGACCGTCGGACGGGAAGTTAGTACCACGCAGTTTAACTTTGTAGAT
GAACTCACCGTCTTGCAGGGAGGAGTCCTGGGTAACGGTAACAACACCACCGTCTTCGAAGTTCATAACA
CGTTCCCATTTGAAACCTTCCGGGAAGGACAGTTTCAGGTAGTCCGGGATGTCAGCCGGGTGTTTAACGT
AAGCTTTGGAACCGTACTGGAACTGCGGGGACAGGATGTCCCAAGCGAACGGCAGCGGACCACCTTT
