>Addgene plasmid #65192 | pYTK085 | addgene partial sequence | sequence record 220944 | pRS414-R 5'-CACCTCTGACTTGAGCGTCG-3'
CCTATGGAAAAACGCCAGCAACGCGGCCTTTTTACGGTTCCTGGCCTTTTGCTGGCCTTTTGCTCACATG
TTCTTTCCTGCGTTATCCCCTGATTCTGTGGATAACCGTGCGGCCGCCCCTTGAGACCAGTCCCTATCAG
TGATAGAGATTGACATCCCTATCAGTGATAGAGATACTGAGCACGGATCTGAAAGAGGAGAAAGGATCTA
TGGCGAGTAGCGAAGACGTTATCAAAGAGTTCATGCGTTTCAAAGTTCGTATGGAAGGTTCCGTTAACGG
TCACGAGTTCGAAATCGAAGGTGAAGGTGAAGGTCGTCCGTACGAAGGTACTCAGACCGCTAAACTGAAA
GTTACCAAAGGTGGTCCGCTGCCGTTCGCTTGGGACATCCTGTCCCCGCAGTTCCAGTACGGTTCCAAAG
CTTACGTTAAACACCCGGCTGACATCCCGGACTACCTGAAACTGTCCTTCCCGGAAGGTTTCAAATGGGA
ACGTGTTATGAACTTCGAAGACGGTGGTGTTGTTACCGTTACCCAGGACTCCTCCCTGCAAGACGGTGAG
TTCATCTACAAAGTTAAACTGCGTGGTACTAACTTCCCGTCCGACGGTCCGGTTATGCAGAAAAAAACCA
TGGGTTGGGAAGCTTCCACCGAACGTATGTACCCGGAAGACGGTGCTCTGAAAGGTGAAATCAAAATGCG
TCTGAAACTGAAAGACGGTGGTCACTACGACGCTGAAGTTAAAACCACCTACATGGCTAAAAAACCGGTT
CAGCTGCCGGGTGCTTACAAAACCGACATCAAACTGGACATCACCTCCCACAACGAAGACTACACCATCG
TTGAACAGTACGAACGTGCTGAAGGTCGTCACTCCACCGGTGCTTAATAAGGATCTCCAGGCATCAAATA
AAACGAAAGG
